Addgene plasmid #98688: pLD-puro-Cc-PRDX5WT-VA
Purpose: Lentiviral expression of human PRDX5-WT in mammalian cells
Depositing lab: Mohan Babu. Depositing organization: University of Regina. Publication: A Map of Human Mitochondrial Protein Interactions Linked to Neurodegeneration Reveals New Mechanisms of Redox Homeostasis and NF-kappaB Signaling. Malty RH, Aoki H, Kumar A, Phanse S, Amin S, Zhang Q, Minic Z, Goebels F, Musso G, Wu Z, Abou-Tok H, Meyer M, Deineko V, Kassir S, Sidhu V, Jessulat M, Scott NE, Xiong X, Vlasblom J, Prasad B, Foster LJ, Alberio T, Garavaglia B, Yu H, Bader GD, Nakamura K, Parkinson J, Babu M. Cell Syst. 2017 Nov 7. pii: S2405-4712(17)30447-7. doi: 10.1016/j.cels.2017.10.010. PubMed 29128334.
Backbone
  Vector backbone: pLD-puro-CcVA (Addgene plasmid #24588)
  Vector type: Mammalian Expression, Lentiviral
  Selectable markers: Puromycin
Growth in bacteria
  Bacterial resistance: Ampicillin, 100 μg/mL
  Growth temperature: 30°C
  Growth strain: NEB Stable
  Copy number: High Copy
Gene/Insert
  Gene/Insert name: PRDX5 (alt name: Peroxiredoxin 5)
  Species: H. sapiens (human)
  Insert size (bp): 642
  GenBank ID: NM_012094.4
  Entrez Gene: PRDX5 (a.k.a. ACR1, AOEB166, B166, HEL-S-55, PLP, PMP20, PRDX6, PRXV, SBBI10, prx-V)
  Promoter: CMV
  Tag / fusion protein: VA tag (C terminal on insert)
  Cloning method: Gateway Cloning
  Sequencing primers: 5′ CMV-F; 3′ hPGK_R [5'-ccttggaaaaggcgcaacc-3']
Resource information
  A portion of this plasmid was derived from a plasmid made by: The Mammalian Gene Collection team, ORFeome available from Harvard Plasmid ID, clone HsCD00366825
Terms and licenses: Academic/Nonprofit Terms; Industry Terms: Not Available to Industry
Depositor comments: The C terminus VA tag (C terminal on the tagged protein) consists of the following features: Beacon tag [ELFNLLGENQPPVVIK] - 2XStrepII - 6XHis - 2XTEV - 3XFlag
How to cite: pLD-puro-Cc-PRDX5WT-VA was a gift from Mohan Babu (Addgene plasmid # 98688 ; http://n2t.net/addgene:98688 ; RRID:Addgene_98688)
