[The description below was written by a language model from this plasmid's Addgene catalogue record and pLannotate feature annotations shown in this document.]
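Description:
pLD-puro-Cc-PRDX5WT-VA is a lentiviral mammalian expression plasmid, built on the pLD-puro-CcVA Gateway destination backbone, that delivers wild-type human peroxiredoxin 5 (PRDX5) carrying a C-terminal affinity tag. It is propagated in E. coli through a high-copy ColE1/pUC-type origin with ampicillin resistance (β-lactamase). It also carries an f1 origin and remnants of a lac/lacZα cloning region with T3 and T7 promoters. The viral portion has the layout of a self-inactivating HIV-1 transfer vector. An RSV promoter drives a truncated 5' LTR, followed by the Ψ packaging signal, a gag fragment, the Rev response element and a cPPT/CTS. The unit ends in a ΔU3 3' LTR, with an SV40 polyadenylation signal and SV40 origin downstream. These elements allow the genomic RNA to be packaged when helper functions are supplied in trans, and the integrated provirus lacks LTR promoter activity.

The payload is the 642 bp PRDX5 open reading frame, derived from a Mammalian Gene Collection ORFeome clone. It was inserted by Gateway recombination, which left attB1 and attB2 scars on either side, and it is transcribed from the CMV enhancer/promoter. A partial U6 promoter annotation lies just upstream. PRDX5 is fused in frame to the VA tag, which the depositor describes as a Beacon peptide, two Strep-tag II copies, 6xHis, two TEV protease sites and 3xFLAG. The feature table detects the Strep, His and FLAG portions. A separate hPGK promoter drives puromycin N-acetyltransferase, allowing selection of stably transduced cells. PRDX5 is a thiol peroxidase that detoxifies peroxides. The tag's multiple affinity handles and protease-cleavable linker suit sequential purification of the protein and its partners, in keeping with the associated study mapping human mitochondrial protein interactions.
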