Features (pLannotate 1.2.2; 33 found; start..end, strand, type, name):
    508..1018    -  promoter       hPGK promoter: human phosphoglycerate kinase 1 promoter
   1067..1184    -  misc_feature   cPPT/CTS: central polypurine tract and central termination sequence of HIV-1
   1232..1297    -  CDS            3xFLAG: three tandem FLAG® epitope tags, followed by an enterokinase cleavage site
   1372..1390    -  CDS            7xHis (fragment): 6xHis affinity tag
   1407..1426    -  CDS            Strep-Tag II (fragment): peptide that binds Strep-Tactin®, an engineered form of streptavidin
   1567..1584    +  protein_bind   attB2 (fragment): mutant version of attB; core recombination site for the Gateway® BP reaction BP Clonase™
   1592..2233    -  CDS            PRDX5: PRDX5_HUMAN - Also known as ACR1. Experimental evidence at protein level: Swiss-Prot protein existence level 1. Thiol-specific peroxidase that catalyzes the reduction of hydrogen peroxide and organic hydroperoxides to water and alcohols, respectively. Plays a role in cell protection against oxidative stress by detoxifying peroxides and as sensor of hydrogen peroxide-mediated signaling events. From Homo sapiens (Human).
   2242..2259    -  protein_bind   attB1 (fragment): mutant version of attB; core recombination site for the Gateway® BP reaction BP Clonase™
   2312..2515    -  promoter       CMV promoter: human cytomegalovirus (CMV) immediate early promoter
   2516..2650    -  enhancer       CMV enhancer (fragment): human cytomegalovirus immediate early enhancer; contains an 18-bp deletion relative to the standard CMV enhancer
   2641..2824    -  promoter       U6 promoter (fragment): RNA polymerase III promoter for human U6 snRNA
   2874..2974    -  CDS            Rev (fragment): human immunodeficiency virus 1 (HIV-1) Rev protein; rev; enhances nuclear export of unspliced and incompletely spliced viral mRNAs
   3351..3584    -  misc_feature   RRE: The Rev response element (RRE) of HIV-1 allows for Rev-dependent mRNA export from the nucleus to the cytoplasm.
   3730..4093    -  CDS            HIV-1 gag (fragment): gag protein from human immunodeficiency virus 1; gag
   4077..4202    -  misc_feature   HIV-1 Ψ: packaging signal of human immunodeficiency virus type 1
   4249..4429    -  LTR            5' LTR (truncated): truncated 5' long terminal repeat (LTR) from HIV-1
   4430..4656    -  promoter       RSV promoter: Rous sarcoma virus enhancer/promoter
   4684..4702    -  promoter       T3 promoter: promoter for bacteriophage T3 RNA polymerase
   4747..4763    -  protein_bind   lac operator: The lac repressor binds to the lac operator to inhibit transcription in E. coli. This inhibition can be relieved by adding lactose or isopropyl-β-D-thiogalactopyranoside (IPTG). lac repressor encoded by lacI
   4771..4801    -  promoter       lac promoter: promoter for the E. coli lac operon
   4816..4837    -  protein_bind   CAP binding site: CAP binding activates transcription in the presence of cAMP. E. coli catabolite activator protein
   4850..4942    -  CDS            lacI (fragment): lac repressor; lacI; The lac repressor binds to the lac operator to inhibit transcription in E. coli. This inhibition can be relieved by adding lactose or isopropyl-β-D-thiogalactopyranoside (IPTG).
   5125..5713    -  rep_origin     ori: high-copy-number ColE1/pMB1/pBR322/pUC origin of replication
   5884..6744    -  CDS            AmpR: β-lactamase; bla; confers resistance to ampicillin, carbenicillin, and related antibiotics
   6745..6849    -  promoter       AmpR promoter: bla
   6902..7330    -  rep_origin     f1 ori (sequence partly withheld): f1 bacteriophage origin of replication; arrow indicates direction of (+) strand synthesis
   7335..7490    -  CDS            lacZα (fragment): LacZα fragment of β-galactosidase; lacZ fragment
   7498..7516    +  promoter       T7 promoter: promoter for bacteriophage T7 RNA polymerase
   7537..7672    -  rep_origin     SV40 ori: SV40 origin of replication
   7712..7833    -  polyA_signal   SV40 poly(A) signal: SV40 polyadenylation signal
   7905..8138    -  LTR            3' LTR (ΔU3): self-inactivating 3' long terminal repeat (LTR) from HIV-1
   8140..8223    -  CDS            nef (fragment): NEF_HV1Z2 - Experimental evidence at protein level: Swiss-Prot protein existence level 1. Extracellular Nef protein targets CD4(+) T-lymphocytes for apoptosis by interacting with CXCR4 surface receptors. From Human immunodeficiency virus type 1 group M subtype D (isolate Z2/CDC-Z34) (HIV-1).
   8266..486     -  CDS            PuroR (across the origin): puromycin N-acetyltransferase; pac from Streptomyces alboniger; confers resistance to puromycin
>Addgene plasmid #98688 | pLD-puro-Cc-PRDX5WT-VA | addgene full sequence | sequence record 189552 | Addgene NGS Result
GGTCTCCAGGAAGGCGGGCACCCCGGCGCGCTCGGCCGCCTCCACTCCGGGGAGCACGACGGCGCTGCCC
AGACCCTTGCCCTGGTGGTCGGGCGAGACGCCGACGGTGGCCAGGAACCACGCGGGCTCCTTGGGCCGGT
GCGGCGCCAGGAGGCCTTCCATCTGTTGCTGCGCGGCCAGCCGGGAACCGCTCAACTCGGCCATGCGCGG
GCCGATCTCGGCGAACACCGCCCCCGCTTCGACGCTCTCCGGCGTGGTCCAGACCGCCACCGCGGCGCCG
TCGTCCGCGACCCACACCTTGCCGATGTCGAGCCCGACGCGCGTGAGGAAGAGTTCTTGCAGCTCGGTGA
CCCGCTCGATGTGGCGGTCCGGATCGACGGTGTGGCGCGTGGCGGGGTAGTCGGCGAACGCGGCGGCGAG
GGTGCGTACGGCCCTGGGGACGTCGTCGCGGGTGGCGAGGCGCACCGTGGGCTTGTACTCGGTCATGGTA
AGCTCCGGTGGATCCCCCTGGGGAGAGAGGTCGGTGATTCGGTCAACGAGGGAGCCGACTGCCGACGTGC
GCTCCGGAGGCTTGCAGAATGCGGAACACCGCGCGGGCAGGAACAGGGCCCACACTACCGCCCCACACCC
CGCCTCCCGCACCGCCCCTTCCCGGCCGCTGCTCTCGGCGCGCCCTGCTGAGCAGCCGCTATTGGCCACA
GCCCATCGCGGTCGGCGCGCTGCCATTGCTCCCTGGCGCTGTCCGTCTGCGAGGGTACTAGTGAGACGTG
CGGCTTCCGTTTGTCACGTCCGGCACGCCGCGAACCGCAAGGAACCTTCCCGACTTAGGGGCGGAGCAGG
AAGCGTCGCCGGGGGGCCCACAAGGGTAGCGGCGAAGATCCGGGTGACGCTGCGAACGGACGTGAAGAAT
GTGCGAGACCCAGGGTCGGCGCCGCTGCGTTTCCCGGAACCACGCCCAGAGCAGCCGCGTCCCTGCGCAA
ACCCAGGGCTGCCTTGGAAAAGGCGCAACCCCAACCCCCTCGAGCCGCGGCCAAAGTGGATCTCTGCTGT
CCCTGTAATAAACCCGAAAATTTTGAATTTTTGTAATTTGTTTTTGTAATTCTTTAGTTTGTATGTCTGT
TGCTATTATGTCTACTATTCTTTCCCCTGCACTGTACCCCCCAATCCCCCCTTTTCTTTTAAAATTGTGG
ATGAATACTGCCATTTGTCTCGAGGTCGAGAATTCGAACTACTTGTCATCGTCATCCTTGTAATCGATGT
CATGATCTTTATAATCACCGTCATGGTCTTTGTAGTCTCTTCCTGCAGGCCCCTGAAAGTACAGGTTCTC
GCTGCCTCCTCTCCCCTGGAAGTACAGATTTTCTCCTGCAGGGTGATGGTGATGGTGATGGCCGCTTCCG
CCTTTCTCGAACTGCGGGTGGCTCCAGCTTCCTCCTCCGCTGCCTCCGCCGCTTCCTCCTCCCTTCTCGA
ACTGAGGGTGGCTCCAGGCGATCGCCTTGATCACCACGGGGGGCTGGTTCTCGCCCAGCAGGTTGAACAG
CTCTCTGGCGATCGCTCTAGAATCAACCACTTTGTACAAGAAAGTTGGCAAGAGCTGTGAGATGATATTG
GGTGCCAGGCTGCAGGTGAGGCCTGTGCCATCTGGTTCCACATTCAGGGCCTTCACTATGCCATCCTGTA
CCACCATGGAGAACCTCTTGAGACGTCGATTCCCAAAGATGGACACCAGCGAATCATCTAGTAATAAGTC
TGTCTCCTTCCCAAAGGCCCCAGTGGGATCAGCCAGGAGCCGAACCTTGCCTTCCGCCTTGTGGGCTCGG
CCCCACTCGCCAGTCACAAAGGCATCATTAACACTCAGACAGGCCACCACCTGGACTCCCTTGGCCTTCA
GAGCCTCAGCCTGCTCCACAAACCCTGGCAGGTGTGTCTTGGAACATCCAGGGGTGAAGGCCCCAGGAAC
TCCAAACAGCACACCCTTCTTGCCCTTGAACAGCTCTGCCAGGTTCACCTTGTTCCCTGGCTCCCCTTCA
AACACCTCCACTGCTGGGATGGCATCTCCCACCTTGATTGGGGCCATGGCTGCAGCGGCTCTGCTGAAAC
TGCGGACCCCGCCAGACGCCCACTCTCCTTCACTGCACCGTCTTGCTGCCGCTGCCGCAGACTGACCGCC
GGCCCCACCGACGAGTATATAGCCCGCTGAGCGTCTCAGGGCGCACACGCCAGCTAGTCCCATGGTGCCA
ACTTTTTTGTACAAACTTGTACGCGTACAGCGTGGATGGCGTCTCCAGGCGATCTGACGGTTCACTAAAC
GAGCTCTGCTTATATAGACCTCCCACCGTACACGCCTACCGCCCATTTGCGTCAATGGGGCGGAGTTGTT
ACGACATTTTGGAAAGTCCCGTTGATTTTGGTGCCAAAACAAACTCCCATTGACGTCAATGGGGTGGAGA
CTTGGAAATCCCCGTGAGTCAAACCGCTATCCACGCCCATTGATGTACTGCCAAAACCGCATCACCATGG
TAATAGCGATGACTAATACGTAGATGTACTGCCAAGTAGGAAAGTCCCATAAGGTCATGTACTGGGCATA
ATGCCAGGCGGGCCATTTACCGTCATTGACGTCAATAGGGGGCGTACTTGGCATATGATAGTCCATTTTA
AAACATAATTTTAAAACTGCAAACTACCCAAGAAATTATTACTTTCTACGTCACGTATTTTGTACTAATA
TCTTTGTGTTTACAGTCAAATTAATTCCAATTATCTCTCTAACAGCCTTGTATCGTATATGCAAATATGA
AGGAATCATGGGAAATAGGCCCTCGGTGAAGGGGGCGGCCGCTCGAGGCTAGTCTCGTGATCGATACCGT
CGAGATCCGTTCACTAATCGAATGGATCTGTCTCTGTCTCTCTCTCCACCTTCTTCTTCTATTCCTTCGG
GCCTGTCGGGTCCCCTCGGGGTTGGGAGGTGGGTCTGAAACGATAATGGTGAATATCCCTGCCTAACTCT
ATTCACTATAGAAAGTACAGCAAAAACTATTCTTAAACCTACCAAGCCTCCTACTATCATTATGAATAAT
TTTATATACCACAGCCAATTTGTTATGTTAAACCAATTCCACAAACTTGCCCATTTATCTAATTCCAATA
ATTCTTGTTCATTCTTTTCTTGCTGGTTTTGCGATTCTTCAATTAAGGAGTGTATTAAGCTTGTGTAATT
GTTAATTTCTCTGTCCCACTCCATCCAGGTCGTGTGATTCCAAATCTGTTCCAGAGATTTATTACTCCAA
CTAGCATTCCAAGGCACAGCAGTGGTGCAAATGAGTTTTCCAGAGCAACCCCAAATCCCCAGGAGCTGTT
GATCCTTTAGGTATCTTTCCACAGCCAGGATTCTTGCCTGGAGCTGCTTGATGCCCCAGACTGTGAGTTG
CAACAGATGCTGTTGCGCCTCAATAGCCCTCAGCAAATTGTTCTGCTGCTGCACTATACCAGACAATAAT
TGTCTGGCCTGTACCGTCAGCGTCATTGACGCTGCGCCCATAGTGCTTCCTGCTGCTCCCAAGAACCCAA
GGAACAAAGCTCCTATTCCCACTGCTCTTTTTTCTCTCTGCACCACTCTTCTCTTTGCCTTGGTGGGTGC
TACTCCTAATGGTTCAATTTTTACTACTTTATATTTATATAATTCACTTCTCCAATTGTCCCTCATATCT
CCTCCTCCAGGTCTGAAGATCAGCGGCCGCTTGCTGTGCGGTGGTCTTACTTTTGTTTTGCTCTTCCTCT
ATCTTGTCTAAAGCTTCCTTGGTGTCTTTTATCTCTATCCTTTGATGCACACAATAGAGGGTTGCTACTG
TATTATATAATGATCTAAGTTCTTCTGATCCTGTCTGAAGGGATGGTTGTAGCTGTCCCAGTATTTGTCT
ACAGCCTTCTGATGTTTCTAACAGGCCAGGATTAACTGCGAATCGTTCTAGCTCCCTGCTTGCCCATACT
ATATGTTTTAATTTATATTTTTTCTTTCCCCCTGGCCTTAACCGAATTTTTTCCCATCGCGATCTAATTC
TCCCCCGCTTAATACTGACGCTCTCGCACCCATCTCTCTCCTTCTAGCCTCCGCTAGTCAAAATTTTTGG
CGTACTCACCAGTCGCCGCCCCTCGCCTCTTGCCGTGCGCGCTTCAGCAAGCCGAGTCCTGCGTCGAGAG
AGCTCCTCTGGTTTCCCTTTCGCTTTCAAGTCCCTGTTCGGGCGCCACTGCTAGAGATTTTCCACACTGA
CTAAAAGGGTCTGAGGGATCTCTAGTTACCAGAGTCACACAACAGACGGGCACACACTACTTGAAGCACT
CAAGGCAAGCTTTATTGAGGCTTAAGCAGTGGGTTCCCTAGTTAGCCAGAGAGCTCCCAGGCTCAGATCT
GGTCTAACCAGAGAGACCCGTTTATGTATCGAGCTAGGCACTTAAATACAATATCTCTGCAATGCGGCAA
TTCAGTGGTTCGTCCAATCCATGTCAGACCCGTCTGTTGCCTTCCTAATAAGGCACGATCGTACCACCTT
ACTTCCACCAATCGGCATGCACGGTGCTTTTTCTCTCCTTGTAAGGCATGTTGCTAACTCATCGTTACCA
TGTTGCAAGACTACAAGAGTATTGCATAAGACTACATTAAGCTTGCAGCTCCAGCTTTTGTTCCCTTTAG
TGAGGGTTAATTGCGCGCTTGGCGTAATCATGGTCATAGCTGTTTCCTGTGTGAAATTGTTATCCGCTCA
CAATTCCACACAACATACGAGCCGGAAGCATAAAGTGTAAAGCCTGGGGTGCCTAATGAGTGAGCTAACT
CACATTAATTGCGTTGCGCTCACTGCCCGCTTTCCAGTCGGGAAACCTGTCGTGCCAGCTGCATTAATGA
ATCGGCCAACGCGCGGGGAGAGGCGGTTTGCGTATTGGGCGCTCTTCCGCTTCCTCGCTCACTGACTCGC
TGCGCTCGGTCGTTCGGCTGCGGCGAGCGGTATCAGCTCACTCAAAGGCGGTAATACGGTTATCCACAGA
ATCAGGGGATAACGCAGGAAAGAACATGTGAGCAAAAGGCCAGCAAAAGGCCAGGAACCGTAAAAAGGCC
GCGTTGCTGGCGTTTTTCCATAGGCTCCGCCCCCCTGACGAGCATCACAAAAATCGACGCTCAAGTCAGA
GGTGGCGAAACCCGACAGGACTATAAAGATACCAGGCGTTTCCCCCTGGAAGCTCCCTCGTGCGCTCTCC
TGTTCCGACCCTGCCGCTTACCGGATACCTGTCCGCCTTTCTCCCTTCGGGAAGCGTGGCGCTTTCTCAT
AGCTCACGCTGTAGGTATCTCAGTTCGGTGTAGGTCGTTCGCTCCAAGCTGGGCTGTGTGCACGAACCCC
CCGTTCAGCCCGACCGCTGCGCCTTATCCGGTAACTATCGTCTTGAGTCCAACCCGGTAAGACACGACTT
ATCGCCACTGGCAGCAGCCACTGGTAACAGGATTAGCAGAGCGAGGTATGTAGGCGGTGCTACAGAGTTC
TTGAAGTGGTGGCCTAACTACGGCTACACTAGAAGAACAGTATTTGGTATCTGCGCTCTGCTGAAGCCAG
TTACCTTCGGAAAAAGAGTTGGTAGCTCTTGATCCGGCAAACAAACCACCGCTGGTAGCGGTGGTTTTTT
TGTTTGCAAGCAGCAGATTACGCGCAGAAAAAAAGGATCTCAAGAAGATCCTTTGATCTTTTCTACGGGG
TCTGACGCTCAGTGGAACGAAAACTCACGTTAAGGGATTTTGGTCATGAGATTATCAAAAAGGATCTTCA
CCTAGATCCTTTTAAATTAAAAATGAAGTTTTAAATCAATCTAAAGTATATATGAGTAAACTTGGTCTGA
CAGTTACCAATGCTTAATCAGTGAGGCACCTATCTCAGCGATCTGTCTATTTCGTTCATCCATAGTTGCC
TGACTCCCCGTCGTGTAGATAACTACGATACGGGAGGGCTTACCATCTGGCCCCAGTGCTGCAATGATAC
CGCGAGACCCACGCTCACCGGCTCCAGATTTATCAGCAATAAACCAGCCAGCCGGAAGGGCCGAGCGCAG
AAGTGGTCCTGCAACTTTATCCGCCTCCATCCAGTCTATTAATTGTTGCCGGGAAGCTAGAGTAAGTAGT
TCGCCAGTTAATAGTTTGCGCAACGTTGTTGCCATTGCTACAGGCATCGTGGTGTCACGCTCGTCGTTTG
GTATGGCTTCATTCAGCTCCGGTTCCCAACGATCAAGGCGAGTTACATGATCCCCCATGTTGTGCAAAAA
AGCGGTTAGCTCCTTCGGTCCTCCGATCGTTGTCAGAAGTAAGTTGGCCGCAGTGTTATCACTCATGGTT
ATGGCAGCACTGCATAATTCTCTTACTGTCATGCCATCCGTAAGATGCTTTTCTGTGACTGGTGAGTACT
CAACCAAGTCATTCTGAGAATAGTGTATGCGGCGACCGAGTTGCTCTTGCCCGGCGTCAATACGGGATAA
TACCGCGCCACATAGCAGAACTTTAAAAGTGCTCATCATTGGAAAACGTTCTTCGGGGCGAAAACTCTCA
AGGATCTTACCGCTGTTGAGATCCAGTTCGATGTAACCCACTCGTGCACCCAACTGATCTTCAGCATCTT
TTACTTTCACCAGCGTTTCTGGGTGAGCAAAAACAGGAAGGCAAAATGCCGCAAAAAAGGGAATAAGGGC
GACACGGAAATGTTGAATACTCATACTCTTCCTTTTTCAATATTATTGAAGCATTTATCAGGGTTATTGT
CTCATGAGCGGATACATATTTGAATGTATTTAGAAAAATAAACAAATAGGGGTTCCGCGCACATTTCCCC
GAAAAGTGCCACCTAAATTGTAAGCGTTAATATTTTGTTAAAATTCGCGTTAAATTTTTGTTAAATCAGC
TCATTTTTTAACCAATAGGCCGAAATCGGCAAAATCCCTTATAAATCAAAAGAATAGACCGAGATAGGGT
[37 nt withheld, positions 7001-7037]
AAAGAACGTGGACTCCAACGTCAAAGG
[49 nt withheld, positions 7065-7113]
T
[91 nt withheld, positions 7115-7205]
G
[124 nt withheld, positions 7207-7330]
CCCATTCGCCATTCAGGCTGCGCAACTGTTGGGAAGGGCGATCGGTGCGGGCCTCTTCGCTATTACGCCA
GCTGGCGAAAGGGGGATGTGCTGCAAGGCGATTAAGTTGGGTAACGCCAGGGTTTTCCCAGTCACGACGT
TGTAAAACGACGGCCAGTGAGCGCGCGTAATACGACTCACTATAGGGCGAATTGGGTACGTCCCTAGGCC
TCCAAAAAAGCCTCCTCACTACTTCTGGAATAGCTCAGAGGCCGAGGCGGCCTCGGCCTCTGCATAAATA
AAAAAAATTAGTCAGCCATGGGGCGGAGAATGGGCGGAACTGGGCGGAGTTAGGGGCGGGATGGGCGGAG
TTAGGGGCGGGATAGCTAGAGCCAGACATGATAAGATACATTGATGAGTTTGGACAAACCACAACTAGAA
TGCAGTGAAAAAAATGCTTTATTTGTGAAATTTGTGATGCTATTGCTTTATTTGTAACCATTATAAGCTG
CAATAAACAAGTTCCTCTCACTCTCTGATATTCATTTCTTTGCAAGTTATAAATACTGAATAATAAGATG
ACATGAACTACTACTGCTAGAGATTTTCCACACTGACTAAAAGGGTCTGAGGGATCTCTAGTTACCAGAG
TCACACAACAGACGGGCACACACTACTTGAAGCACTCAAGGCAAGCTTTATTGAGGCTTAAGCAGTGGGT
TCCCTAGTTAGCCAGAGAGCTCCCAGGCTCAGATCTGGTCTAACCAGAGAGACCCAGTACAAGCAAAAAG
CAGATCTTGTCTTCGTTGGGAGTGAATTAGCCCTTCCAGTCCCCCCTTTTCTTTTAAAAAGTGGCTAAGA
TCTACAGCTGCCTTGTAAGTCATTGGTCTTAAAGGTACCGATGCATGGGGTCGTGCGCTCCTTTCGGTCG
GGCGCTGCGGGTCGTGGGGCGGGCGTCAGGCACCGGGCTTGCGGGTCATGCACCAGGTGCGCGGTCCTTC
GGGCACCTCGACGTCGGCGGTGACGGTGAAGCCGAGCCGCTCGTAGAAGGGGAGGTTGCGGGGCGCGGA
