>Addgene plasmid #98688 | pLD-puro-Cc-PRDX5WT-VA | depositor partial sequence | sequence record 180723 | CMV-F
ATGGGACTAGCTGGCGTGTGCGCCCTGAGACGCTCAGCGGGCTATATACTCGTCGGTGGGGCCGGCGGTC
AGTCTGCGGCAGCGGCAGCAAGACGGTGCAGTGAAGGAGAGTGGGCGTCTGGCGGGGTCCGCAGTTTCAG
CAGAGCCGCTGCAGCCATGGCCCCAATCAAGGTGGGAGATGCCATCCCAGCAGTGGAGGTGTTTGAAGGG
GAGCCAGGGAACAAGGTGAACCTGGCAGAGCTGTTCAAGGGCAAGAAGGGTGTGCTGTTTGGAGTTCCTG
GGGCCTTCACCCCTGGATGTTCCAAGACACACCTGCCAGGGTTTGTGGAGCAGGCTGAGGCTCTGAAGGC
CAAGGGAGTCCAGGTGGTGGCCTGTCTGAGTGTTAATGATGCCTTTGTGACTGGCGAGTGGGGCCGAGCC
CACAAGGCGGAAGGCAAGGTTCGGCTCCTGGCTGATCCCACTGGGGCCTTTGGGAAGGAGACAGACTTAT
TACTAGATGATTCGCTGGTGTCCATCTTTGGGAATCGACGTCTCAAGAGGTTCTCCATGGTGGTACAGGA
TGGCATAGTGAAGGCCCTGAATGTGGAACCAGATGGCACAGGCCTCACCTGCAGCCTGGCACCCAATATC
ATCTCACAGCTC
